>Addgene plasmid #182342 | mT2A-TagRFP-T-linker-dre-PBD*-FNF | addgene full sequence | sequence record 358194 | Addgene NGS Result
TA
[49 nt withheld, positions 3-51]
CCTTTGACGTTGGAGATTCGTTTAAACGGAGGATCTGGCGGAAGATCTGAAGGCCGCGGCAGCCTGCTGA
CATGCGGCGACGTGGAAGAGAACCCTGGCCCTGCTCCTGGCAGCACAATGGTGTCTAAGGGCGAAGAGCT
GATTAAGGAGAACATGCACATGAAGCTGTACATGGAGGGCACCGTGAACAACCACCACTTCAAGTGCACA
TCCGAGGGCGAAGGCAAGCCCTACGAGGGCACCCAGACCATGAGAATCAAGGTGGTCGAGGGCGGCCCTC
TCCCCTTCGCCTTCGACATCCTGGCTACCAGCTTCATGTACGGCAGCAGAACCTTCATCAACCACACCCA
GGGCATCCCCGATTTCTTTAAGCAGTCCTTCCCTGAGGGCTTCACATGGGAGAGAGTCACCACATACGAA
GACGGGGGCGTGCTGACCGCTACCCAGGACACCAGCCTCCAGGACGGCTGCCTCATCTACAACGTCAAGA
TCAGAGGGGTGAACTTCCCATCCAACGGCCCTGTGATGCAGAAGAAAACACTCGGCTGGGAGGCCAACAC
CGAGATGCTGTACCCCGCTGACGGCGGCCTGGAAGGCAGAACCGACATGGCCCTGAAGCTCGTGGGCGGG
GGCCACCTGATCTGCAACTTCAAGACCACATACAGATCCAAGAAACCCGCTAAGAACCTCAAGATGCCCG
GCGTCTACTATGTGGACCACAGACTGGAAAGAATCAAGGAGGCCGACAAAGAGACCTACGTCGAGCAGCA
CGAGGTGGCTGTGGCCAGATACTGCGACCTCCCTAGCAAACTGGGGCACAAACTTAATGGCATGGACGAG
CTGTACAAGGGAGGATCTGGCGGCCGCTCTGCCACAAACTTCAGCCTGCTGAAGCAGGCCGGCGACGCCG
CTGAAAATCCTGGCCCTGCTCCTGGAAGCACCATGGGTGCTAGCGAGCTGATCATCTCTGGCTCCTCTGG
AGGATTCCTGAGGAACATCGGCAAGGAGTACCAGGAGGCTGCTGAGAACTTCATGAGATTCATGAATGAC
CAGGGAGCCTACGCCCCTAACACCCTGAGAGACCTGAGGCTGGTGTTCCACTCCTGGGCTAGATGGTGCC
ACGCTAGACAGCTGGCCTGGTTCCCTATCTCTCCTGAGATGGCTAGGGAGTACTTCCTTCAGCTGCACGA
TGCTGACCTGGCCTCTACCACCATCGACAAGCACTACGCCATGCTGAACATGCTGCTGTCCCACTGTGGC
CTGCCTCCTCTGTCTGATGACAAGTCTGTGAGCCTGGCCATGAGGAGAATCCGGAGAGAGGCTGCCACCG
AGAAGGGAGAGAGAACCGGCCAGGCCATCCCTCTGAGATGGGATGACCTGAAGCTGCTGGATGTGCTGCT
GTCTAGATCTGAGAGACTGGTGGACCTGAGGAATAGGGCCTTCCTGTTTGTGGCCTACAACACCCTGATG
AGGATGTCTGAGATCTCTAGGATCAGAGTGGGAGACCTGGACCAGACCGGAGACACCGTGACCCTGCACA
TCTCCCACACCAAGACCATCACCACCGCTGCTGGCCTGGACAAAGTGCTGTCTAGGAGGACCACCGCTGT
GCTGAATGACTGGCTGGATGTGTCTGGCCTGAGAGAGCACCCTGACGCTGTGCTGTTCCCTCCTATCCAC
CGGAGCAACAAGGCTAGGATCACCACCACCCCTCTGACCGCCCCTGCCATGGAGAAGATTTTTAGCGATG
CCTGGGTGCTGCTGAACAAGAGGGATGCCACCCCTAACAAGGGCCGCTACCGGACCTGGACCGGCCACTC
TGCTAGAGTGGGAGCTGCCATCGACATGGCTGAGAAGCAAGTGTCCATGGTGGAGATCATGCAGGAGGGC
ACCTGGAAAAAGCCTGAGACACTGATGAGATACCTGAGGAGGGGAGGAGTGTCTGTGGGAGCCAACTCTA
GGCTGATGGACTCCGCTAGCGGCGCCCTGGATGCTGTTGCTCTCCCACAGCCAGTGGGCGTTCCAAATGA
AAGCCAAGCCCTAAGCCAGAGATTCACTTTTTCACCAGGTCAAGACATACAGTTGATTCCACCACTGATC
AACCTGTTAATGAGCATTGAACCAGATGTGATCTATGCAGGACATGACAACACAAAACCTGACACCTCCA
GTTCTTTGCTGACAAGTCTTAATCAACTAGGCGAGAGGCAACTTCTTTCAGTAGTCAAGTGGTCTAAATC
ATTGCCAGGTTTTCGAAACTTACATATTGATGACCAGATAACTCTCATTCAGTATTCTTGGATGAGCTTA
ATGGTGTTTGGTCTAGGATGGAGATCCTACAAACACGTCAGTGGGCAGATGCTGTATTTTGCACCTGATC
TAATACTAAATGAACAGCGGATGAAGGAATCATCATTCTATTCATTATGCCTTACCATGTGGCAGATCCC
ACAGGAGTTTGTCAAGCTTCAAGTTAGCCAAGAAGAGTTCCTCTGTATGAAAGTATTGTTACTTCTTAAT
ACAATTCCTTTGGAAGGGCTACGAAGTCAAACCCAGTTTGAGGAGATGAGGTCAAGCTACATTAGAGAGC
TCATCAAGGCAATTGGTTTGAGGCAAAAAGGAGTTGTGTCGAGCTCACAGCGTTTCTATCAACTTACAAA
ACTTCTTGATAACTTGCATGATCTTGTCAAACAACTTCATCTGTACTGCTTGAATACATTTATCCAGTCC
CGGGCACTGAGTGTTGAATTTCCAGAAATGATGTCTGAAGTTATTGCTATGCATGCGTACGGATAGGGCG
CGCCGGATCCATTATGTACCTGACTGATGAAGTTCCTATACTTTCTAGAGAATAGGAACTTCGAAGGGTT
CCGCAAGCTCTAGTCGAGCCCCAGCTGGTTCTTTCCGCCTCAGAAGCCATAGAGCCCACCGCATCCCCAG
CATGCCTGCTATTGTCTTCCCAATCCTCCCCCTTGCTGTCCTGCCCCACCCCACCCCCCAGAATAGAATG
ACACCTACTCAGACAATGCGATGCAATTTCCTCATTTTATTAGGAAAGGACAGTGGGAGTGGCACCTTCC
AGGGTCAAGGAAGGCACGGGGGAGGGGCAAACAACAGATGGCTGGCAACTAGAAGGCACAGTCGAGGCTG
ATCAGCGAGCTCTAGAGAATTGATCCCCTCAGAAGAACTCGTCAAGAAGGCGATAGAAGGCGATGCGCTG
CGAATCGGGAGCGGCGATACCGTAAAGCACGAGGAAGCGGTCAGCCCATTCGCCGCCAAGCTCTTCAGCA
ATATCACGGGTAGCCAACGCTATGTCCTGATAGCGGTCCGCCACACCCAGCCGGCCACAGTCGATGAATC
CAGAAAAGCGGCCATTTTCCACCATGATATTCGGCAAGCAGGCATCGCCATGGGTCACGACGAGATCATC
GCCGTCGGGCATGCGCGCCTTGAGCCTGGCGAACAGTTCGGCTGGCGCGAGCCCCTGATGCTCTTCGTCC
AGATCATCCTGATCGACAAGACCGGCTTCCATCCGAGTACGTGCTCGCTCGATGCGATGTTTCGCTTGGT
GGTCGAATGGGCAGGTAGCCGGATCAAGCGTATGCAGCCGCCGCATTGCATCAGCCATGATGGATACTTT
CTCGGCAGGAGCAAGGTGAGATGACAGGAGATCCTGCCCCGGCACTTCGCCCAATAGCAGCCAGTCCCTT
CCCGCTTCAGTGACAACGTCGAGCACAGCTGCGCAAGGAACGCCCGTCGTGGCCAGCCACGATAGCCGCG
CTGCCTCGTCCTGCAGTTCATTCAGGGCACCGGACAGGTCGGTCTTGACAAAAAGAACCGGGCGCCCCTG
CGCTGACAGCCGGAACACGGCGGCATCAGAGCAGCCGATTGTCTGTTGTGCCCAGTCATAGCCGAATAGC
CTCTCCACCCAAGCGGCCGGAGAACCTGCGTGCAATCCATCTTGTTCAATGGCCGATCCCATGGTTTAGT
TCCTCACCTTGTCGTATTATACTATGCCGATATACTATGCCGATGATTAATTGTCAACAGGCTGCAGGTC
GAAAGGCCCGGAGATGAGGAAGAGGAGAACAGCGCGGCAGACGTGCGCTTTTGAAGCGTGCAGAATGCCG
GGCCTCCGGAGGACCTTCGGGCGCCCGCCCCGCCCCTGAGCCCGCCCCTGAGCCCGCCCCCGGACCCACC
CCTTCCCAGCCTCTGAGCCCAGAAAGCGAAGGAGCAAAGCTGCTATTGGCCGCTGCCCCAAAGGCCTACC
CGCTTCCATTGCTCAGCGGTGCTGTCCATCTGCACGAGACTAGTGAGACGTGCTACTTCCATTTGTCACG
TCCTGCACGACGCGAGCTGCGGGGCGGGGGGGAACTTCCTGACTAGGGGAGGAGTAGAAGGTGGCGCGAA
GGGGCCACCAAAGAACGGAGCCGGTTGGCGCCTACCGGTGGATGTGGAATGTGTGCGAGGCCAGAGGCCA
CTTGTGTAGCGCCAAGTGCCCAGCGGGGCTGCTAAAGCGCATGCTCCAGACTGCCTTGGGAAAAGCGCCT
CCCCTACCCGGTAGAATTTCGACGACCTGCAGCCAAGCTAGCTTGGCTGGACGTAAACTCCTCTTCAGAC
CTGAAGTTCCTATACTTTCTAGAGAATAGGAACTTCGGAATTCGATATCAAGCTTATCGATACCTTAATT
AAGAGCTCCAGCTTTTGTTCCCTTTAGTGAGGGTTAATTTCGAGCTTGGCGTAATCATGGTCATAGCTGT
TTCCTGTGTGAAATTGTTATCCGCTCACAATTCCACACAACATACGAGCCGGAAGCATAAAGTGTAAAGC
CTGGGGTGCCTAATGAGTGAGCTAACTCACATTAATTGCGTTGCGCTCACTGCCCGCTTTCCAGTCGGGA
AACCTGTCGTGCCAGCTGCATTAATGAATCGGCCAACGCGCGGGGAGAGGCGGTTTGCGTATTGGGCGCT
CTTCCGCTTCCTCGCTCACTGACTCGCTGCGCTCGGTCGTTCGGCTGCGGCGAGCGGTATCAGCTCACTC
AAAGGCGGTAATACGGTTATCCACAGAATCAGGGGATAACGCAGGAAAGAACATGTGAGCAAAAGGCCAG
CAAAAGGCCAGGAACCGTAAAAAGGCCGCGTTGCTGGCGTTTTTCCATAGGCTCCGCCCCCCTGACGAGC
ATCACAAAAATCGACGCTCAAGTCAGAGGTGGCGAAACCCGACAGGACTATAAAGATACCAGGCGTTTCC
CCCTGGAAGCTCCCTCGTGCGCTCTCCTGTTCCGACCCTGCCGCTTACCGGATACCTGTCCGCCTTTCTC
CCTTCGGGAAGCGTGGCGCTTTCTCATAGCTCACGCTGTAGGTATCTCAGTTCGGTGTAGGTCGTTCGCT
CCAAGCTGGGCTGTGTGCACGAACCCCCCGTTCAGCCCGACCGCTGCGCCTTATCCGGTAACTATCGTCT
TGAGTCCAACCCGGTAAGACACGACTTATCGCCACTGGCAGCAGCCACTGGTAACAGGATTAGCAGAGCG
AGGTATGTAGGCGGTGCTACAGAGTTCTTGAAGTGGTGGCCTAACTACGGCTACACTAGAAGAACAGTAT
TTGGTATCTGCGCTCTGCTGAAGCCAGTTACCTTCGGAAAAAGAGTTGGTAGCTCTTGATCCGGCAAACA
AACCACCGCTGGTAGCGGTGGTTTTTTTGTTTGCAAGCAGCAGATTACGCGCAGAAAAAAAGGATCTCAA
GAAGATCCTTTGATCTTTTCTACGGGGTCTGACGCTCAGTGGAACGAAAACTCACGTTAAGGGATTTTGG
TCATGAGATTATCAAAAAGGATCTTCACCTAGATCCTTTTAAATTAAAAATGAAGTTTTAAATCAATCTA
AAGTATATATGAGTAAACTTGGTCTGACAGTTACCAATGCTTAATCAGTGAGGCACCTATCTCAGCGATC
TGTCTATTTCGTTCATCCATAGTTGCCTGACTCCCCGTCGTGTAGATAACTACGATACGGGAGGGCTTAC
CATCTGGCCCCAGTGCTGCAATGATACCGCGAGACCCACGCTCACCGGCTCCAGATTTATCAGCAATAAA
CCAGCCAGCCGGAAGGGCCGAGCGCAGAAGTGGTCCTGCAACTTTATCCGCCTCCATCCAGTCTATTAAT
TGTTGCCGGGAAGCTAGAGTAAGTAGTTCGCCAGTTAATAGTTTGCGCAACGTTGTTGCCATTGCTACAG
GCATCGTGGTGTCACGCTCGTCGTTTGGTATGGCTTCATTCAGCTCCGGTTCCCAACGATCAAGGCGAGT
TACATGATCCCCCATGTTGTGCAAAAAAGCGGTTAGCTCCTTCGGTCCTCCGATCGTTGTCAGAAGTAAG
TTGGCCGCAGTGTTATCACTCATGGTTATGGCAGCACTGCATAATTCTCTTACTGTCATGCCATCCGTAA
GATGCTTTTCTGTGACTGGTGAGTACTCAACCAAGTCATTCTGAGAATAGTGTATGCGGCGACCGAGTTG
CTCTTGCCCGGCGTCAATACGGGATAATACCGCGCCACATAGCAGAACTTTAAAAGTGCTCATCATTGGA
AAACGTTCTTCGGGGCGAAAACTCTCAAGGATCTTACCGCTGTTGAGATCCAGTTCGATGTAACCCACTC
GTGCACCCAACTGATCTTCAGCATCTTTTACTTTCACCAGCGTTTCTGGGTGAGCAAAAACAGGAAGGCA
AAATGCCGCAAAAAAGGGAATAAGGGCGACACGGAAATGTTGAATACTCATACTCTTCCTTTTTCAATAT
TATTGAAGCATTTATCAGGGTTATTGTCTCATGAGCGGATACATATTTGAATGTATTTAGAAAAATAAAC
AAATAGGGGTTCCGCGCACATTTCCCCGAAAAGTGCCACCTG
[124 nt withheld, positions 6954-7077]
C
[90 nt withheld, positions 7079-7168]
Features (pLannotate 1.2.2; 19 found; start..end, strand, type, name):
    169..900     +  CDS            TagRFP-T: TagRFP-T is a basic (constitutively fluorescent) red fluorescent protein published in 2008, derived from Entacmaea quadricolor. It has low acid sensitivity.
   2038..2829    +  CDS            PGR (fragment): PRGR_SHEEP - Also known as NR3C3. Experimental evidence at transcript level: Swiss-Prot protein existence level 2. The steroid hormones and their receptors are involved in the regulation of eukaryotic gene expression and affect cellular proliferation and differentiation in target tissues. Transcriptional activator of several progesteron-dependent promoters in a variety of cell types. Involved in activation of SRC-dependent MAPK signaling on hormone stimulation. From Ovis aries (Sheep).
   2880..2913    -  protein_bind   FRT (minimal): supports FLP-mediated excision but not integration (Turan and Bode, 2011) FLP recombinase from the Saccharomyces cerevisiae 2μ plasmid
   2943..2964    -  promoter       SV40 promoter (fragment): SV40 enhancer and early promoter
   2968..3192    -  polyA_signal   bGH poly(A) signal: bovine growth hormone polyadenylation signal
   3230..4033    -  CDS            NeoR/KanR: aminoglycoside phosphotransferase from Tn5; aph(3')-II (or nptII); confers resistance to neomycin, kanamycin, and G418 (Geneticin®)
   4052..4099    -  promoter       EM7 promoter: synthetic bacterial promoter&nbsp
   4111..4610    -  promoter       PGK promoter: mouse phosphoglycerate kinase 1 promoter
   4674..4707    -  protein_bind   FRT (minimal): supports FLP-mediated excision but not integration (Turan and Bode, 2011) FLP recombinase from the Saccharomyces cerevisiae 2μ plasmid
   4708..4735    +  misc_feature   MCS (fragment): pBluescript multiple cloning site
   4762..4780    -  promoter       T3 promoter: promoter for bacteriophage T3 RNA polymerase
   4825..4841    -  protein_bind   lac operator: The lac repressor binds to the lac operator to inhibit transcription in E. coli. This inhibition can be relieved by adding lactose or isopropyl-β-D-thiogalactopyranoside (IPTG). lac repressor encoded by lacI
   4849..4879    -  promoter       lac promoter: promoter for the E. coli lac operon
   4894..4915    -  protein_bind   CAP binding site: CAP binding activates transcription in the presence of cAMP. E. coli catabolite activator protein
   4928..5020    -  CDS            lacI (fragment): lac repressor; lacI; The lac repressor binds to the lac operator to inhibit transcription in E. coli. This inhibition can be relieved by adding lactose or isopropyl-β-D-thiogalactopyranoside (IPTG).
   5203..5791    -  rep_origin     ori: high-copy-number ColE1/pMB1/pBR322/pUC origin of replication
   5962..6822    -  CDS            AmpR: β-lactamase; bla; confers resistance to ampicillin, carbenicillin, and related antibiotics
   6823..6927    -  promoter       AmpR promoter: bla
   6954..66      +  rep_origin     f1 ori (fragment) (across the origin) (sequence partly withheld): f1 bacteriophage origin of replication; arrow indicates direction of (+) strand synthesis
