[The description below was written by a language model from this plasmid's Addgene catalogue record and pLannotate feature annotations shown in this document.]
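Description:
mT2A-TagRFP-T-linker-dre-PBD*-FNF is a 7.2 kb recombineering cassette plasmid built on a custom backbone and catalogued as a mammalian expression and mouse targeting vector. The backbone has pBluescript-like features: a high-copy ColE1/pUC origin, an ampicillin resistance gene with its own promoter, a fragment of the f1 origin, and remnants of the lac promoter/operator region, T3 promoter and multiple cloning site. It serves as a source of a modular synthetic insert, which the depositor notes is released by PmeI and PacI digestion for insertion into a targeting construct by recombineering.

According to its name, the insert begins with a T2A self-cleaving peptide, so that when it is placed in frame at the end of an endogenous coding sequence, the downstream protein is produced from the same transcript as a separate polypeptide. No promoter is annotated upstream of this reading frame, consistent with expression depending on the targeted locus. The annotated TagRFP-T red fluorescent protein follows, joined through a linker to Dre recombinase fused to PBD*. The feature table does not annotate T2A or Dre themselves, but there is an unannotated gap between TagRFP-T and a progesterone receptor fragment, which presumably corresponds to PBD*, a ligand-binding domain of the kind used to make recombinase activity ligand-dependent. Downstream, in the opposite orientation, lies the FNF cassette: a neomycin/kanamycin phosphotransferase gene driven by both the mouse PGK promoter and the bacterial EM7 promoter, terminated by a bGH polyadenylation signal and flanked by minimal FRT sites. This dual-promoter arrangement can give kanamycin selection in bacteria during recombineering and G418 selection in mammalian cells, and FLP recombinase can later excise the marker.
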