Addgene plasmid #182342: mT2A-TagRFP-T-linker-dre-PBD*-FNF
Purpose: Recombineering cassette plasmid for T2A-TagRFP-T-linker-dre-PBD*-FNF
Depositing lab: Mario Capecchi. Depositing organization: University of Utah.
Backbone
  Vector backbone: Custom
  Backbone manufacturer: Hyung-song Nam, Capecchi laboratory
  Vector type: Mammalian Expression, Mouse Targeting
  Selectable markers: Neomycin (select with G418)
Growth in bacteria
  Bacterial resistance: Ampicillin, 100 μg/mL
  Growth temperature: 30°C
  Growth strain: DH10B
  Copy number: High Copy
Gene/Insert
  Gene/Insert name: T2A-TagRFP-T-linker-dre-PBD*-FNF
  Species: Synthetic
Resource information
  A portion of this plasmid was derived from a plasmid made by: TagRFP-T is from Roger Tsien. dre-PBD* is from Francis Stewart. FNF is from Addgene plasmid #22687.
Terms and licenses: Academic/Nonprofit Terms; Industry Terms: Not Available to Industry
Depositor comments: Release the insert with PmeI and PacI digest.
How to cite: mT2A-TagRFP-T-linker-dre-PBD*-FNF was a gift from Mario Capecchi (Addgene plasmid # 182342 ; http://n2t.net/addgene:182342 ; RRID:Addgene_182342)
